Addgene plasmid #214793: pMSCV-IRES-DsRed/MPL
Purpose: Mammalian expression of human MPL
Depositing lab: Norio Komatsu. Depositing organization: Juntendo University. Publication: Loss of KDEL function from a calreticulin frameshift mutation drives expression of an immature, mutant calreticulin-dependent form of the thrombopoietin receptor MPL. Masubuchi N, Yang Y, Imai M, Kihara Y, Morishita S, Edahiro Y, Komatsu N. Haematologica. 2025 Nov 6. doi: 10.3324/haematol.2025.287585. PubMed 41195513.
Backbone
  Vector backbone: pMSCV-IRES-DsRed
  Backbone size w/o insert (bp): 6500
  Vector type: Retroviral
Growth in bacteria
  Bacterial resistance: Ampicillin, 100 μg/mL
  Growth temperature: 37°C
  Growth strain: NEB Stable
  Copy number: Unknown
Gene/Insert
  Gene/Insert name: human MPL
  Species: H. sapiens (human)
  Insert size (bp): 8500
  Entrez Gene: MPL (a.k.a. C-MPL, CD110, MPLV, THCYT2, THPOR, TPOR)
  Promoter: MSCV
  Tag / fusion protein: non
  Cloning method: Restriction Enzyme; 5′ cloning site EcoRI (unknown if destroyed); 3′ cloning site XhoI (unknown if destroyed)
  Sequencing primers: 5′ MSCV
Terms and licenses: Academic/Nonprofit Terms; Industry Terms: Not Available to Industry
How to cite: pMSCV-IRES-DsRed/MPL was a gift from Norio Komatsu (Addgene plasmid # 214793 ; http://n2t.net/addgene:214793 ; RRID:Addgene_214793)
