[The description below was written by a language model from this plasmid's Addgene catalogue record and pLannotate feature annotations shown in this document.]
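Description:
pMSCV-IRES-DsRed/MPL is a gammaretroviral (murine stem cell virus) expression vector built on the pMSCV-IRES-DsRed backbone for delivering the human thrombopoietin receptor MPL (also called TPOR or CD110) into mammalian cells. In bacteria it is maintained through a high-copy ColE1/pUC-type origin and selected with ampicillin via the β-lactamase gene. The annotation also picks up short remnants of lacI, lacZα, rop, bom and a tetracycline resistance gene, which are non-functional leftovers of backbone construction.

The proviral cassette is flanked by MESV/MSCV 5′ and 3′ long terminal repeats. The 5′ LTR serves as the promoter and is followed by the Ψ packaging signal and a truncated, start-codon-less gag segment, which together support efficient encapsidation of the genomic RNA when gag, pol and env are supplied in trans by a packaging system. Downstream, the untagged MPL coding sequence, cloned between EcoRI and XhoI, is followed by an EMCV IRES and DsRed-Express. A single LTR-driven bicistronic transcript therefore yields both the receptor and a rapidly maturing red fluorescent protein, so transduced cells can be identified or sorted by red fluorescence as a surrogate for MPL expression.

The catalogue lists an insert size of 8500 bp, which appears to reflect the whole plasmid: the sequenced record is about 8.4 kb and the annotated MPL open reading frame is about 1.9 kb. The stated purpose is mammalian expression of human MPL, and the associated publication concerns MPL in the context of mutant calreticulin.
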