Features (pLannotate 1.2.2; 20 found; start..end, strand, type, name):
    169..510     +  misc_feature   MESV Ψ: packaging signal of murine embryonic stem cell virus
    577..993     +  CDS            gag (truncated): truncated Moloney murine leukemia virus (MMLV) gag gene lacking the start codon
   1007..2911    +  CDS            MPL: TPOR_HUMAN - Also known as TPOR. Experimental evidence at protein level: Swiss-Prot protein existence level 1. Receptor for thrombopoietin that acts as a primary regulator of megakaryopoiesis and platelet production. May represent a regulatory molecule specific for TPO-R-dependent immune responses. From Homo sapiens (Human).
   2935..3495    +  misc_feature   IRES: internal ribosome entry site (IRES) of the encephalomyocarditis virus (EMCV)
   3498..4175    +  CDS            DsRed-Express: rapidly maturing tetrameric variant of DsRed fluorescent protein (Bevis and Glick, 2002) mammalian codon-optimized
   4187..4217    +  misc_feature   MCS (fragment): pUC18/19 multiple cloning site
   4337..4851    +  LTR            3' LTR: 3' long terminal repeat from murine embryonic stem cell virus
   5013..5029    -  protein_bind   lac operator: The lac repressor binds to the lac operator to inhibit transcription in E. coli. This inhibition can be relieved by adding lactose or isopropyl-β-D-thiogalactopyranoside (IPTG). lac repressor encoded by lacI
   5037..5067    -  promoter       lac promoter: promoter for the E. coli lac operon
   5082..5103    -  protein_bind   CAP binding site: CAP binding activates transcription in the presence of cAMP. E. coli catabolite activator protein
   5116..5208    -  CDS            lacI (fragment): lac repressor; lacI; The lac repressor binds to the lac operator to inhibit transcription in E. coli. This inhibition can be relieved by adding lactose or isopropyl-β-D-thiogalactopyranoside (IPTG).
   5391..5979    -  rep_origin     ori: high-copy-number ColE1/pMB1/pBR322/pUC origin of replication
   6150..7010    -  CDS            AmpR: β-lactamase; bla; confers resistance to ampicillin, carbenicillin, and related antibiotics
   7011..7115    -  promoter       AmpR promoter: bla
   7210..7245    +  CDS            rop (fragment): Rop protein, which maintains plasmids at low copy number; rop
   7347..7446    +  misc_feature   bom (fragment): basis of mobility region from pBR322
   7452..7601    -  CDS            lacZα (fragment): LacZα fragment of β-galactosidase; lacZ fragment
   7601..7802    -  CDS            TcR (fragment): tetracycline efflux protein; tet; confers resistance to tetracycline
   7803..7901    +  CDS            env (fragment): murine leukemia virus gPr80 envelope polyprotein precursor; env; proteolytically cleaved into gp70SU and p15TM subunits
   7943..105     +  LTR            5' LTR (across the origin): 5' long terminal repeat from murine embryonic stem cell virus
>Addgene plasmid #214793 | pMSCV-IRES-DsRed/MPL | addgene full sequence | sequence record 429123 | Addgene NGS Result
ATTCCCAATAAAGCCTCTTGCTGTTTGCATCCGAATCGTGGACTCGCTGATCCTTGGGAGGGTCTCCTCA
GATTGATTGACTGCCCACCTCGGGGGTCTTTCATTTGGAGGTTCCACCGAGATTTGGAGACCCCTGCCCA
GGGACCACCGACCCCCCCGCCGGGAGGTAAGCTGGCCAGCGGTCGTTTCGTGTCTGTCTCTGTCTTTGTG
CGTGTTTGTGCCGGCATCTAATGTTTGCGCCTGCGTCTGTACTAGTTAGCTAACTAGCTCTGTATCTGGC
GGACCCGTGGTGGAACTGACGAGTTCTGAACACCCGGCCGCAACCCTGGGAGACGTCCCAGGGACTTTGG
GGGCCGTTTTTGTGGCCCGACCTGAGGAAGGGAGTCGATGTGGAATCCGACCCCGTCAGGATATGTGGTT
CTGGTAGGAGACGAGAACCTAAAACAGTTCCCGCCTCCGTCTGAATTTTTGCTTTCGGTTTGGAACCGAA
GCCGCGCGTCTTGTCTGCTGCAGCGCTGCAGCATCGTTCTGTGTTGTCTCTGTCTGACTGTGTTTCTGTA
TTTGTCTGAAAATTAGGGCCAGACTGTTACCACTCCCTTAAGTTTGACCTTAGGTCACTGGAAAGATGTC
GAGCGGATCGCTCACAACCAGTCGGTAGATGTCAAGAAGAGACGTTGGGTTACCTTCTGCTCTGCAGAAT
GGCCAACCTTTAACGTCGGATGGCCGCGAGACGGCACCTTTAACCGAGACCTCATCACCCAGGTTAAGAT
CAAGGTCTTTTCACCTGGCCCGCATGGACACCCAGACCAGGTCCCCTACATCGTGACCTGGGAAGCCTTG
GCTTTTGACCCCCCTCCCTGGGTCAAGCCCTTTGTACACCCTAAGCCTCCGCCTCCTCTTCCTCCATCCG
CCCCGTCTCTCCCCCTTGAACCTCCTCGTTCGACCCCGCCTCGATCCTCCCTTTATCCAGCCCTCACTCC
TTCTCTAGGCGCCGGAATTCGCCACCATGCCCTCCTGGGCCCTCTTCATGGTCACCTCCTGCCTCCTCCT
GGCCCCTCAAAACCTGGCCCAAGTCAGCAGCCAAGATGTCTCCTTGCTGGCATCAGACTCAGAGCCCCTG
AAGTGTTTCTCCCGAACATTTGAGGACCTCACTTGCTTCTGGGATGAGGAAGAGGCAGCGCCCAGTGGGA
CATACCAGCTGCTGTATGCCTACCCGCGGGAGAAGCCCCGTGCTTGCCCCCTGAGTTCCCAGAGCATGCC
CCACTTTGGAACCCGATACGTGTGCCAGTTTCCAGACCAGGAGGAAGTGCGTCTCTTCTTTCCGCTGCAC
CTCTGGGTGAAGAATGTGTTCCTAAACCAGACTCGGACTCAGCGAGTCCTCTTTGTGGACAGTGTAGGCC
TGCCGGCTCCCCCCAGTATCATCAAGGCCATGGGTGGGAGCCAGCCAGGGGAACTTCAGATCAGCTGGGA
GGAGCCAGCTCCAGAAATCAGTGATTTCCTGAGGTACGAACTCCGCTATGGCCCCAGAGATCCCAAGAAC
TCCACTGGTCCCACGGTCATACAGCTGATTGCCACAGAAACCTGCTGCCCTGCTCTGCAGAGGCCTCACT
CAGCCTCTGCTCTGGACCAGTCTCCATGTGCTCAGCCCACAATGCCCTGGCAAGATGGACCAAAGCAGAC
CTCCCCAAGTAGAGAAGCTTCAGCTCTGACAGCAGAGGGTGGAAGCTGCCTCATCTCAGGACTCCAGCCT
GGCAACTCCTACTGGCTGCAGCTGCGCAGCGAACCTGATGGGATCTCCCTCGGTGGCTCCTGGGGATCCT
GGTCCCTCCCTGTGACTGTGGACCTGCCTGGAGATGCAGTGGCACTTGGACTGCAATGCTTTACCTTGGA
CCTGAAGAATGTTACCTGTCAATGGCAGCAACAGGACCATGCTAGCTCCCAAGGCTTCTTCTACCACAGC
AGGGCACGGTGCTGCCCCAGAGACAGGTACCCCATCTGGGAGAACTGCGAAGAGGAAGAGAAAACAAATC
CAGGACTACAGACCCCACAGTTCTCTCGCTGCCACTTCAAGTCACGAAATGACAGCATTATTCACATCCT
TGTGGAGGTGACCACAGCCCCGGGTACTGTTCACAGCTACCTGGGCTCCCCTTTCTGGATCCACCAGGCT
GTGCGCCTCCCCACCCCAAACTTGCACTGGAGGGAGATCTCCAGTGGGCATCTGGAATTGGAGTGGCAGC
ACCCATCGTCCTGGGCAGCCCAAGAGACCTGTTATCAACTCCGATACACAGGAGAAGGCCATCAGGACTG
GAAGGTGCTGGAGCCGCCTCTCGGGGCCCGAGGAGGGACCCTGGAGCTGCGCCCGCGATCTCGCTACCGT
TTACAGCTGCGCGCCAGGCTCAACGGCCCCACCTACCAAGGTCCCTGGAGCTCGTGGTCGGACCCAACTA
GGGTGGAGACCGCCACCGAGACCGCCTGGATCTCCTTGGTGACCGCTCTGCATCTAGTGCTGGGCCTCAG
CGCCGTCCTGGGCCTGCTGCTGCTGAGGTGGCAGTTTCCTGCACACTACAGGAGACTGAGGCATGCCCTG
TGGCCCTCACTTCCAGACCTGCACCGGGTCCTAGGCCAGTACCTTAGGGACACTGCAGCCCTGAGCCCGC
CCAAGGCCACAGTCTCAGATACCTGTGAAGAAGTGGAACCCAGCCTCCTTGAAATCCTCCCCAAGTCCTC
AGAGAGGACTCCTTTGCCCCTGTGTTCCTCCCAGGCCCAGATGGACTACCGAAGATTGCAGCCTTCTTGC
CTGGGGACCATGCCCCTGTCTGTGTGCCCACCCATGGCTGAGTCAGGGTCCTGCTGTACCACCCACATTG
CCAACCATTCCTACCTACCACTAAGCTATTGGCAGCAGCCTTGACTCGAGCGGGATCAATTCCGCCCCCC
CCCTAACGTTACTGGCCGAAGCCGCTTGGAATAAGGCCGGTGTGCGTTTGTCTATATGTTATTTTCCACC
ATATTGCCGTCTTTTGGCAATGTGAGGGCCCGGAAACCTGGCCCTGTCTTCTTGACGAGCATTCCTAGGG
GTCTTTCCCCTCTCGCCAAAGGAATGCAAGGTCTGTTGAATGTCGTGAAGGAAGCAGTTCCTCTGGAAGC
TTCTTGAAGACAAACAACGTCTGTAGCGACCCTTTGCAGGCAGCGGAACCCCCCACCTGGCGACAGGTGC
CTCTGCGGCCAAAAGCCACGTGTATAAGATACACCTGCAAAGGCGGCACAACCCCAGTGCCACGTTGTGA
GTTGGATAGTTGTGGAAAGAGTCAAATGGCTCTCCTCAAGCGTATTCAACAAGGGGCTGAAGGATGCCCA
GAAGGTACCCCATTGTATGGGATCTGATCTGGGGCCTCGGTGCACATGCTTTACATGTGTTTAGTCGAGG
TTAAAAAAACGTCTAGGCCCCCCGAACCACGGGGACGTGGTTTTCCTTTGAAAAACACGATAATACCATG
GCCTCCTCCGAGGACGTCATCAAGGAGTTCATGCGCTTCAAGGTGCGCATGGAGGGCTCCGTGAACGGCC
ACGAGTTCGAGATCGAGGGCGAGGGCGAGGGCCGCCCCTACGAGGGCACCCAGACCGCCAAGCTGAAGGT
GACCAAGGGCGGCCCCCTGCCCTTCGCCTGGGACATCCTGTCCCCCCAGTTCCAGTACGGCTCCAAGGTG
TACGTGAAGCACCCCGCCGACATCCCCGACTACAAGAAGCTGTCCTTCCCCGAGGGCTTCAAGTGGGAGC
GCGTGATGAACTTCGAGGACGGCGGCGTGGTGACCGTGACCCAGGACTCCTCCCTGCAGGACGGCTCCTT
CATCTACAAGGTGAAGTTCATCGGCGTGAACTTCCCCTCCGACGGCCCCGTAATGCAGAAGAAGACTATG
GGCTGGGAGGCCTCCACCGAGCGCCTGTACCCCCGCGACGGCGTGCTGAAGGGCGAGATCCACAAGGCCC
TGAAGCTGAAGGACGGCGGCCACTACCTGGTGGAGTTCAAGTCCATCTACATGGCCAAGAAGCCCGTGCA
GCTGCCCGGCTACTACTACGTGGACTCCAAGCTGGACATCACCTCCCACAACGAGGACTACACCATCGTG
GAGCAGTACGAGCGCGCCGAGGGCCGCCACCACCTGTTCCTGTAGAGCGGCCGCGACTCTAGAGTCGACC
TGCAGGCATGCAAGCTTCAGGTAGCCGGCTAACGTTAACAACCGGTACCTCTAGAACTATAGCTAGCATG
CGCAAATTTAAAGCGCTGATATCGATAAAATAAAAGATTTTATTTAGTCTCCAGAAAAAGGGGGGAATGA
AAGACCCCACCTGTAGGTTTGGCAAGCTAGCTTAAGTAACGCCATTTTGCAAGGCATGGAAAATACATAA
CTGAGAATAGAGAAGTTCAGATCAAGGTTAGGAACAGAGAGACAGCAGAATATGGGCCAAACAGGATATC
TGTGGTAAGCAGTTCCTGCCCCGGCTCAGGGCCAAGAACAGATGGTCCCCAGATGCGGTCCCGCCCTCAG
CAGTTTCTAGAGAACCATCAGATGTTTCCAGGGTGCCCCAAGGACCTGAAATGACCCTGTGCCTTATTTG
AACTAACCAATCAGTTCGCTTCTCGCTTCTGTTCGCGCGCTTCTGCTCCCCGAGCTCAATAAAAGAGCCC
ACAACCCCTCACTCGGCGCGCCAGTCCTCCGATAGACTGCGTCGCCCGGGTACCCGTGTATCCAATAAAC
CCTCTTGCAGTTGCATCCGACTTGTGGTCTCGCTGTTCCTTGGGAGGGTCTCCTCTGAGTGATTGACTAC
CCGTCAGCGGGGGTCTTTCATGGGTAACAGTTTCTTGAAGTTGGAGAACAACATTCTGAGGGTAGGAGTC
GAATATTAAGTAATCCTGACTCAATTAGCCACTGTTTTGAATCCACATACTCCAATACTCCTGAAATAGT
TCATTATGGACAGCGCAGAAAGAGCTGGGGAGAATTGTGAAATTGTTATCCGCTCACAATTCCACACAAC
ATACGAGCCGGAAGCATAAAGTGTAAAGCCTGGGGTGCCTAATGAGTGAGCTAACTCACATTAATTGCGT
TGCGCTCACTGCCCGCTTTCCAGTCGGGAAACCTGTCGTGCCAGCTGCATTAATGAATCGGCCAACGCGC
GGGGAGAGGCGGTTTGCGTATTGGGCGCTCTTCCGCTTCCTCGCTCACTGACTCGCTGCGCTCGGTCGTT
CGGCTGCGGCGAGCGGTATCAGCTCACTCAAAGGCGGTAATACGGTTATCCACAGAATCAGGGGATAACG
CAGGAAAGAACATGTGAGCAAAAGGCCAGCAAAAGGCCAGGAACCGTAAAAAGGCCGCGTTGCTGGCGTT
TTTCCATAGGCTCCGCCCCCCTGACGAGCATCACAAAAATCGACGCTCAAGTCAGAGGTGGCGAAACCCG
ACAGGACTATAAAGATACCAGGCGTTTCCCCCTGGAAGCTCCCTCGTGCGCTCTCCTGTTCCGACCCTGC
CGCTTACCGGATACCTGTCCGCCTTTCTCCCTTCGGGAAGCGTGGCGCTTTCTCATAGCTCACGCTGTAG
GTATCTCAGTTCGGTGTAGGTCGTTCGCTCCAAGCTGGGCTGTGTGCACGAACCCCCCGTTCAGCCCGAC
CGCTGCGCCTTATCCGGTAACTATCGTCTTGAGTCCAACCCGGTAAGACACGACTTATCGCCACTGGCAG
CAGCCACTGGTAACAGGATTAGCAGAGCGAGGTATGTAGGCGGTGCTACAGAGTTCTTGAAGTGGTGGCC
TAACTACGGCTACACTAGAAGAACAGTATTTGGTATCTGCGCTCTGCTGAAGCCAGTTACCTTCGGAAAA
AGAGTTGGTAGCTCTTGATCCGGCAAACAAACCACCGCTGGTAGCGGTGGTTTTTTTGTTTGCAAGCAGC
AGATTACGCGCAGAAAAAAAGGATCTCAAGAAGATCCTTTGATCTTTTCTACGGGGTCTGACGCTCAGTG
GAACGAAAACTCACGTTAAGGGATTTTGGTCATGAGATTATCAAAAAGGATCTTCACCTAGATCCTTTTA
AATTAAAAATGAAGTTTTAAATCAATCTAAAGTATATATGAGTAAACTTGGTCTGACAGTTACCAATGCT
TAATCAGTGAGGCACCTATCTCAGCGATCTGTCTATTTCGTTCATCCATAGTTGCCTGACTCCCCGTCGT
GTAGATAACTACGATACGGGAGGGCTTACCATCTGGCCCCAGTGCTGCAATGATACCGCGAGACCCACGC
TCACCGGCTCCAGATTTATCAGCAATAAACCAGCCAGCCGGAAGGGCCGAGCGCAGAAGTGGTCCTGCAA
CTTTATCCGCCTCCATCCAGTCTATTAATTGTTGCCGGGAAGCTAGAGTAAGTAGTTCGCCAGTTAATAG
TTTGCGCAACGTTGTTGCCATTGCTACAGGCATCGTGGTGTCACGCTCGTCGTTTGGTATGGCTTCATTC
AGCTCCGGTTCCCAACGATCAAGGCGAGTTACATGATCCCCCATGTTGTGCAAAAAAGCGGTTAGCTCCT
TCGGTCCTCCGATCGTTGTCAGAAGTAAGTTGGCCGCAGTGTTATCACTCATGGTTATGGCAGCACTGCA
TAATTCTCTTACTGTCATGCCATCCGTAAGATGCTTTTCTGTGACTGGTGAGTACTCAACCAAGTCATTC
TGAGAATAGTGTATGCGGCGACCGAGTTGCTCTTGCCCGGCGTCAATACGGGATAATACCGCGCCACATA
GCAGAACTTTAAAAGTGCTCATCATTGGAAAACGTTCTTCGGGGCGAAAACTCTCAAGGATCTTACCGCT
GTTGAGATCCAGTTCGATGTAACCCACTCGTGCACCCAACTGATCTTCAGCATCTTTTACTTTCACCAGC
GTTTCTGGGTGAGCAAAAACAGGAAGGCAAAATGCCGCAAAAAAGGGAATAAGGGCGACACGGAAATGTT
GAATACTCATACTCTTCCTTTTTCAATATTATTGAAGCATTTATCAGGGTTATTGTCTCATGAGCGGATA
CATATTTGAATGTATTTAGAAAAATAAACAAATAGGGGTTCCGCGCACATTTCCCCGAAAAGTGCCACCT
GACGTCTAAGAAACCATTATTATCATGACATTAACCTATAAAAATAGGCGTATCACGAGGCCCTTTCGTC
TCGCGCGTTTCGGTGATGACGGTGAAAACCTCTGACACATGCAGCTCCCGGAGACGGTCACAGCTTGTCT
GTAAGCGGATGCCGGGAGCAGACAAGCCCGTCAGGGCGCGTCAGCGGGTGTTGGCGGGTGTCGGGGCTGG
CTTAACTATGCGGCATCAGAGCAGATTGTACTGAGAGTGCACCATATGCGGTGTGAAATACCGCACAGAT
GCGTAAGGAGAAAATACCGCATCAGGCGCCATTCGCCATTCAGGCTGCGCAACTGTTGGGAAGGGCGATC
GGTGCGGGCCTCTTCGCTATTACGCCAGCTGGCGAAAGGGGGATGTGCTGCAAGGCGATTAAGTTGGGTA
ACGCCAGGGTTTTCCCAGTCACGACGTTGTAAAACGACGGCGCAAGGAATGGTGCATGCAAGGAGATGGC
GCCCAACAGTCCCCCGGCCACGGGGCCTGCCACCATACCCACGCCGAAACAAGCGCTCATGAGCCCGAAG
TGGCGAGCCCGATCTTCCCCATCGGTGATGTCGGCGATATAGGCGCCAGCAACCGCACCTGTGGCGCCGG
TGATGCCGGCCACGATGCGTCCGGCGTAGAGGCGATTAGTCCAATTTGTTAAAGACAGGATATCAGTGGT
CCAGGCTCTAGTTTTGACTCAACAATATCACCAGCTGAAGCCTATAGAGTACGAGCCATAGATAAAATAA
AAGATTTTATTTAGTCTCCAGAAAAAGGGGGGAATGAAAGACCCCACCTGTAGGTTTGGCAAGCTAGCTT
AAGTAACGCCATTTTGCAAGGCATGGAAAATACATAACTGAGAATAGAGAAGTTCAGATCAAGGTTAGGA
ACAGAGAGACAGCAGAATATGGGCCAAACAGGATATCTGTGGTAAGCAGTTCCTGCCCCGGCTCAGGGCC
AAGAACAGATGGTCCCCAGATGCGGTCCCGCCCTCAGCAGTTTCTAGAGAACCATCAGATGTTTCCAGGG
TGCCCCAAGGACCTGAAATGACCCTGTGCCTTATTTGAACTAACCAATCAGTTCGCTTCTCGCTTCTGTT
CGCGCGCTTCTGCTCCCCGAGCTCAATAAAAGAGCCCACAACCCCTCACTCGGCGCGCCAGTCCTCCGAT
AGACTGCGTCGCCCGGGTACCCGT
